>Addgene plasmid #140413 | GS1.1/CURT1C | depositor full sequence | sequence record 272459 | GS1.1/CURT1C sequence 11348 bps
TGAGACTTTTCAACAAAGGGTAATATCGGGAAACCTCCTCGGATTCCATTGCCCAGCTATCTGTCACTTC
ATCAAAAGGACAGTAGAAAAGGAAGGTGGCACCTACAAATGCCATCATTGCGATAAAGGAAAGGCTATCG
TTCAAGATGCCCCTGCCGACAGTGGTCCCAAAGATGGACCCCCACCCACGAGGAGCATCGTGGAAAAAGA
AGACGTTCCAACCACGTCTTCAAAGCAAGTGGATTGATGTGATATCTCCACTGACGTAAGGGATGACGCA
CAATCCCACTATCCTTCGCAAGACCCTTCCTCTATATAAGGAAGTTCATTTCATTTGGAGAGGACTCCGG
TATTTTTACAACAATTACCACAACAAAACAAACAACAAACAACATTACAATTTACTATTCTAGTCGACCT
GCAGGCGGCCGCACTAGTGATATCACAAGTTTATGGTGAGCAAGGGCGAGGAGAATAACATGGCCATCAT
CAAGGAGTTCATGCGCTTCAAGGTGCACATGGAGGGCTCCGTGAACGGCCACGAGTTCGAGATCGAGGGC
GAGGGCGAGGGCCGCCCCTACGAGGCCTTTCAGACCGCTAAGCTGAAGGTGACCAAGGGTGGCCCCCTGC
CCTTCGCCTGGGACATCCTGTCCCCTCAGTTCATGTACGGCTCCAAGGTCTACATTAAGCACCCAGCCGA
CATCCCCGACTACTTCAAGCTGTCCTTCCCCGAGGGCTTCAGGTGGGAGCGCGTGATGAACTTCGAGGAC
GGCGGCATTATTCACGTTAACCAGGACTCCTCCCTGCAGGACGGCGTGTTCATCTACAAGGTGAAGCTGC
GCGGCACCAACTTCCCCTCCGACGGCCCCGTAATGCAGAAGAAGACCATGGGCTGGGAGGCCTCCGAGGA
GCGGATGTACCCCGAGGACGGCGCCCTGAAGAGCGAGATCAAGAAGAGGCTGAAGCTGAAGGACGGCGGC
CACTACGCCGCCGAGGTCAAGACCACCTACAAGGCCAAGAAGCCCGTGCAGCTGCCCGGCGCCTACATCG
TCGACATCAAGTTGGACATCGTGTCCCACAACGAGGACTACACCATCGTGGAACAGTACGAACGCGCCGA
GGGCCGCCACTCCACCGGCGGCATGGACGAGCTGTACAAGTAATCGTTCAGCTTTCTTGTACAAAGTGGT
GATATCCCGCGGCCATGCTAGAGTCCGCAAAAATCACCAGTCTCTCTCTACAAATCTATCTCTCTCTATT
TTTCTCCAGAATAATGTGTGAGTAGTTCCCAGATAAGGGAATTAGGGTTCTTATAGGGTTTCGCTCATGT
GTTGAGCATATAAGAAACCCTTAGTATGTATTTGTATTTGTAAAATACTTCTATCAATAAAATTTCTAAT
TCCTAAAACCAAAATCCAGTGACCTGCAGGCATGCGACGTCGGGCCCAAGCTTAGCTTGAGCTTGGATCA
GATTGTCGTTTCCCGCCTTCAGTTTAAACTATCAGTGTTTGACAGGATATATTGGCGGGTAAACCTAAGA
GAAAAGAGCGTTTATTAGAATAATCGGATATTTAAAAGGGCGTGAAAAGGTTTATCCGTTCGTCCATTTG
TATGTGCATGCCAACCACAGGGTTCCCCTCGGGATCAAAGTACTTTAAAGTACTTTAAAGTACTTTAAAG
TACTTTGATCCAACCCCTCCGCTGCTATAGTGCAGTCGGCTTCTGACGTTCAGTGCAGCCGTCTTCTGAA
AACGACATGTCGCACAAGTCCTAAGTTACGCGACAGGCTGCCGCCCTGCCCTTTTCCTGGCGTTTTCTTG
TCGCGTGTTTTAGTCGCATAAAGTAGAATACTTGCGACTAGAACCGGAGACATTACGCCATGAACAAGAG
CGCCGCCGCTGGCCTGCTGGGCTATGCCCGCGTCAGCACCGACGACCAGGACTTGACCAACCAACGGGCC
GAACTGCACGCGGCCGGCTGCACCAAGCTGTTTTCCGAGAAGATCACCGGCACCAGGCGCGACCGCCCGG
AGCTGGCCAGGATGCTTGACCACCTACGCCCTGGCGACGTTGTGACAGTGACCAGGCTAGACCGCCTGGC
CCGCAGCACCCGCGACCTACTGGACATTGCCGAGCGCATCCAGGAGGCCGGCGCGGGCCTGCGTAGCCTG
GCAGAGCCGTGGGCCGACACCACCACGCCGGCCGGCCGCATGGTGTTGACCGTGTTCGCCGGCATTGCCG
AGTTCGAGCGTTCCCTAATCATCGACCGCACCCGGAGCGGGCGCGAGGCCGCCAAGGCCCGAGGCGTGAA
GTTTGGCCCCCGCCCTACCCTCACCCCGGCACAGATCGCGCACGCCCGCGAGCTGATCGACCAGGAAGGC
CGCACCGTGAAAGAGGCGGCTGCACTGCTTGGCGTGCATCGCTCGACCCTGTACCGCGCACTTGAGCGCA
GCGAGGAAGTGACGCCCACCGAGGCCAGGCGGCGCGGTGCCTTCCGTGAGGACGCATTGACCGAGGCCGA
CGCCCTGGCGGCCGCCGAGAATGAACGCCAAGAGGAACAAGCATGAAACCGCACCAGGACGGCCAGGACG
AACCGTTTTTCATTACCGAAGAGATCGAGGCGGAGATGATCGCGGCCGGGTACGTGTTCGAGCCGCCCGC
GCACGTCTCAACCGTGCGGCTGCATGAAATCCTGGCCGGTTTGTCTGATGCCAAGCTGGCGGCCTGGCCG
GCCAGCTTGGCCGCTGAAGAAACCGAGCGCCGCCGTCTAAAAAGGTGATGTGTATTTGAGTAAAACAGCT
TGCGTCATGCGGTCGCTGCGTATATGATGCGATGAGTAAATAAACAAATACGCAAGGGGAACGCATGAAG
GTTATCGCTGTACTTAACCAGAAAGGCGGGTCAGGCAAGACGACCATCGCAACCCATCTAGCCCGCGCCC
TGCAACTCGCCGGGGCCGATGTTCTGTTAGTCGATTCCGATCCCCAGGGCAGTGCCCGCGATTGGGCGGC
CGTGCGGGAAGATCAACCGCTAACCGTTGTCGGCATCGACCGCCCGACGATTGACCGCGACGTGAAGGCC
ATCGGCCGGCGCGACTTCGTAGTGATCGACGGAGCGCCCCAGGCGGCGGACTTGGCTGTGTCCGCGATCA
AGGCAGCCGACTTCGTGCTGATTCCGGTGCAGCCAAGCCCTTACGACATATGGGCCACCGCCGACCTGGT
GGAGCTGGTTAAGCAGCGCATTGAGGTCACGGATGGAAGGCTACAAGCGGCCTTTGTCGTGTCGCGGGCG
ATCAAAGGCACGCGCATCGGCGGTGAGGTTGCCGAGGCGCTGGCCGGGTACGAGCTGCCCATTCTTGAGT
CCCGTATCACGCAGCGCGTGAGCTACCCAGGCACTGCCGCCGCCGGCACAACCGTTCTTGAATCAGAACC
CGAGGGCGACGCTGCCCGCGAGGTCCAGGCGCTGGCCGCTGAAATTAAATCAAAACTCATTTGAGTTAAT
GAGGTAAAGAGAAAATGAGCAAAAGCACAAACACGCTAAGTGCCGGCCGTCCGAGCGCACGCAGCAGCAA
GGCTGCAACGTTGGCCAGCCTGGCAGACACGCCAGCCATGAAGCGGGTCAACTTTCAGTTGCCGGCGGAG
GATCACACCAAGCTGAAGATGTACGCGGTACGCCAAGGCAAGACCATTACCGAGCTGCTATCTGAATACA
TCGCGCAGCTACCAGAGTAAATGAGCAAATGAATAAATGAGTAGATGAATTTTAGCGGCTAAAGGAGGCG
GCATGGAAAATCAAGAACAACCAGGCACCGACGCCGTGGAATGCCCCATGTGTGGAGGAACGGGCGGTTG
GCCAGGCGTAAGCGGCTGGGTTGTCTGCCGGCCCTGCAATGGCACTGGAACCCCCAAGCCCGAGGAATCG
GCGTGAGCGGTCGCAAACCATCCGGCCCGGTACAAATCGGCGCGGCGCTGGGTGATGACCTGGTGGAGAA
GTTGAAGGCCGCGCAGGCCGCCCAGCGGCAACGCATCGAGGCAGAAGCACGCCCCGGTGAATCGTGGCAA
GCGGCCGCTGATCGAATCCGCAAAGAATCCCGGCAACCGCCGGCAGCCGGTGCGCCGTCGATTAGGAAGC
CGCCCAAGGGCGACGAGCAACCAGATTTTTTCGTTCCGATGCTCTATGACGTGGGCACCCGCGATAGTCG
CAGCATCATGGACGTGGCCGTTTTCCGTCTGTCGAAGCGTGACCGACGAGCTGGCGAGGTGATCCGCTAC
GAGCTTCCAGACGGGCACGTAGAGGTTTCCGCAGGGCCGGCCGGCATGGCCAGTGTGTGGGATTACGACC
TGGTACTGATGGCGGTTTCCCATCTAACCGAATCCATGAACCGATACCGGGAAGGGAAGGGAGACAAGCC
CGGCCGCGTGTTCCGTCCACACGTTGCGGACGTACTCAAGTTCTGCCGGCGAGCCGATGGCGGAAAGCAG
AAAGACGACCTGGTAGAAACCTGCATTCGGTTAAACACCACGCACGTTGCCATGCAGCGTACGAAGAAGG
CCAAGAACGGCCGCCTGGTGACGGTATCCGAGGGTGAAGCCTTGATTAGCCGCTACAAGATCGTAAAGAG
CGAAACCGGGCGGCCGGAGTACATCGAGATCGAGCTAGCTGATTGGATGTACCGCGAGATCACAGAAGGC
AAGAACCCGGACGTGCTGACGGTTCACCCCGATTACTTTTTGATCGATCCCGGCATCGGCCGTTTTCTCT
ACCGCCTGGCACGCCGCGCCGCAGGCAAGGCAGAAGCCAGATGGTTGTTCAAGACGATCTACGAACGCAG
TGGCAGCGCCGGAGAGTTCAAGAAGTTCTGTTTCACCGTGCGCAAGCTGATCGGGTCAAATGACCTGCCG
GAGTACGATTTGAAGGAGGAGGCGGGGCAGGCTGGCCCGATCCTAGTCATGCGCTACCGCAACCTGATCG
AGGGCGAAGCATCCGCCGGTTCCTAATGTACGGAGCAGATGCTAGGGCAAATTGCCCTAGCAGGGGAAAA
AGGTCGAAAAGGTCTCTTTCCTGTGGATAGCACGTACATTGGGAACCCAAAGCCGTACATTGGGAACCGG
AACCCGTACATTGGGAACCCAAAGCCGTACATTGGGAACCGGTCACACATGTAAGTGACTGATATAAAAG
AGAAAAAAGGCGATTTTTCCGCCTAAAACTCTTTAAAACTTATTAAAACTCTTAAAACCCGCCTGGCCTG
TGCATAACTGTCTGGCCAGCGCACAGCCGAAGAGCTGCAAAAAGCGCCTACCCTTCGGTCGCTGCGCTCC
CTACGCCCCGCCGCTTCGCGTCGGCCTATCGCGGCCGCTGGCCGCTCAAAAATGGCTGGCCTACGGCCAG
GCAATCTACCAGGGCGCGGACAAGCCGCGCCGTCGCCACTCGACCGCCGGCGCCCACATCAAGGCACCCT
GCCTCGCGCGTTTCGGTGATGACGGTGAAAACCTCTGACACATGCAGCTCCCGGAGACGGTCACAGCTTG
TCTGTAAGCGGATGCCGGGAGCAGACAAGCCCGTCAGGGCGCGTCAGCGGGTGTTGGCGGGTGTCGGGGC
GCAGCCATGACCCAGTCACGTAGCGATAGCGGAGTGTATACTGGCTTAACTATGCGGCATCAGAGCAGAT
TGTACTGAGAGTGCACCATATGCGGTGTGAAATACCGCACAGATGCGTAAGGAGAAAATACCGCATCAGG
CGCTCTTCCGCTTCCTCGCTCACTGACTCGCTGCGCTCGGTCGTTCGGCTGCGGCGAGCGGTATCAGCTC
ACTCAAAGGCGGTAATACGGTTATCCACAGAATCAGGGGATAACGCAGGAAAGAACATGTGAGCAAAAGG
CCAGCAAAAGGCCAGGAACCGTAAAAAGGCCGCGTTGCTGGCGTTTTTCCATAGGCTCCGCCCCCCTGAC
GAGCATCACAAAAATCGACGCTCAAGTCAGAGGTGGCGAAACCCGACAGGACTATAAAGATACCAGGCGT
TTCCCCCTGGAAGCTCCCTCGTGCGCTCTCCTGTTCCGACCCTGCCGCTTACCGGATACCTGTCCGCCTT
TCTCCCTTCGGGAAGCGTGGCGCTTTCTCATAGCTCACGCTGTAGGTATCTCAGTTCGGTGTAGGTCGTT
CGCTCCAAGCTGGGCTGTGTGCACGAACCCCCCGTTCAGCCCGACCGCTGCGCCTTATCCGGTAACTATC
GTCTTGAGTCCAACCCGGTAAGACACGACTTATCGCCACTGGCAGCAGCCACTGGTAACAGGATTAGCAG
AGCGAGGTATGTAGGCGGTGCTACAGAGTTCTTGAAGTGGTGGCCTAACTACGGCTACACTAGAAGGACA
GTATTTGGTATCTGCGCTCTGCTGAAGCCAGTTACCTTCGGAAAAAGAGTTGGTAGCTCTTGATCCGGCA
AACAAACCACCGCTGGTAGCGGTGGTTTTTTTGTTTGCAAGCAGCAGATTACGCGCAGAAAAAAAGGATC
TCAAGAAGATCCTTTGATCTTTTCTACGGGGTCTGACGCTCAGTGGAACGAAAACTCACGTTAAGGGATT
TTGGTCATGCATGATATATCTCCCAATTTGTGTAGGGCTTATTATGCACGCTTAAAAATAATAAAAGCAG
ACTTGACCTGATAGTTTGGCTGTGAGCAATTATGTGCTTAGTGCATCTAACGCTTGAGTTAAGCCGCGCC
GCGAAGCGGCGTCGGCTTGAACGAATTTCTAGCTAGACATTATTTGCCGACTACCTTGGTGATCTCGCCT
TTCACGTAGTGGACAAATTCTTCCAACTGATCTGCGCGCGAGGCCAAGCGATCTTCTTCTTGTCCAAGAT
AAGCCTGTCTAGCTTCAAGTATGACGGGCTGATACTGGGCCGGCAGGCGCTCCATTGCCCAGTCGGCAGC
GACATCCTTCGGCGCGATTTTGCCGGTTACTGCGCTGTACCAAATGCGGGACAACGTAAGCACTACATTT
CGCTCATCGCCAGCCCAGTCGGGCGGCGAGTTCCATAGCGTTAAGGTTTCATTTAGCGCCTCAAATAGAT
CCTGTTCAGGAACCGGATCAAAGAGTTCCTCCGCCGCTGGACCTACCAAGGCAACGCTATGTTCTCTTGC
TTTTGTCAGCAAGATAGCCAGATCAATGTCGATCGTGGCTGGCTCGAAGATACCTGCAAGAATGTCATTG
CGCTGCCATTCTCCAAATTGCAGTTCGCGCTTAGCTGGATAACGCCACGGAATGATGTCGTCGTGCACAA
CAATGGTGACTTCTACAGCGCGGAGAATCTCGCTCTCTCCAGGGGAAGCCGAAGTTTCCAAAAGGTCGTT
GATCAAAGCTCGCCGCGTTGTTTCATCAAGCCTTACGGTCACCGTAACCAGCAAATCAATATCACTGTGT
GGCTTCAGGCCGCCATCCACTGCGGAGCCGTACAAATGTACGGCCAGCAACGTCGGTTCGAGATGGCGCT
CGATGACGCCAACTACCTCTGATAGTTGAGTCGATACTTCGGCGATCACCGCTTCCCCCATGATGTTTAA
CTTTGTTTTAGGGCGACTGCCCTGCTGCGTAACATCGTTGCTGCTCCATAACATCAAACATCGACCCACG
GCGTAACGCGCTTGCTGCTTGGATGCCCGAGGCATAGACTGTACCCCAAAAAAACAGTCATAACAAGCCA
TGAAAACCGCCACTGCGCCGTTACCACCGCTGCGTTCGGTCAAGGTTCTGGACCAGTTGCGTGAGCGCAT
ACGCTACTTGCATTACAGCTTACGAACCGAACAGGCTTATGTCCACTGGGTTCGTGCCCGAATTGATCAC
AGGCAGCAACGCTCTGTCATCGTTACAATCAACATGCTACCCTCCGCGAGATCATCCGTGTTTCAAACCC
GGCAGCTTAGTTGCCGTTCTTCCGAATAGCATCGGTAACATGAGCAAAGTCTGCCGCCTTACAACGGCTC
TCCCGCTGACGCCGTCCCGGACTGATGGGCTGCCTGTATCGAGTGGTGATTTTGTGCCGAGCTGCCGGTC
GGGGAGCTGTTGGCTGGCTGGTGGCAGGATATATTGTGGTGTAAACAAATTGACGCTTAGACAACTTAAT
AACACATTGCGGACGTTTTTAATGTACTGAATTAACGCCGAATTGAATTATCAGCTTGCATGCCGGTCGA
TCTAGTAACATAGATGACACCGCGCGCGATAATTTATCCTAGTTTGCGCGCTATATTTTGTTTTCTATCG
CGTATTAAATGTATAATTGCGGGACTCTAATCATAAAAACCCATCTCATAAATAACGTCATGCATTACAT
GTTAATTATTACATGCTTAACGTAATTCAACAGAAATTATATGATAATCATCGCAAGACCGGCAACAGGA
TTCAATCTTAAGAAACTTTATTGCCAAATGTTTGAACGATCTGCTTGACTCTAGGGGTCATCATTAGGGG
CAGGGCATGCTCATGTAGAGCGCCTGCTCGCCGTCCGAGGCGGTGCCGTCGTACAGGGCGGTGTCCAGGC
CGCAGAGGGTGAACCCCATCCGCCGGTACGCGTGGATCGCCGGTGCGTTGACGTTGGTGACCTCCAGCCA
GAGGTGCCCGGCACCCCGCTCGCGGGCGAACTCCGTCGCGAGCCCCATCAACGCGCGCCCGACCCCGTGC
CCCCGGTGCTCCGGGGCGACCTCGATGTCCTCGACGGTCAGCCGGCGGTTCCAGCCGGAGTACGAGACGA
CCACGAAGCCCGCCAGGTCGCCGTCGTCCCCGTACGCGACGAACGTCCGAGAGTCCGGGTCGCCGTCCTC
CCCGTCGTCCGATTCGTCGTCCGATTCGTCGTCGGGGAACACCTTGGTCAGGGGCGGGTCCACCGGCACC
TCCCGCAGGGTGAAGCCGTCCCCGGTGGCGGTGACGCGGAAGACGGTGTCGGTGGTGAAGGACCCATCCA
GTGCCTCGATGGCCTCGGCGTCCCCCGGGACACTGGTGCGGTACCGGTAAGCCGTGTCGTCAAGAGTGGT
ACCCATGGTAGATCCCCTCGATCGAGTTGAGAGTGAATATGAGACTCTAATTGGATACCGAGGGGAATTT
ATGGAACGTCAGTGGAGCATTTTTGACAAGAAATATTTGCTAGCTGATAGTGACCTTAGGCGACTTTTGA
ACGCGCAATAATGGTTTCTGACGTATGTGCTTAGCTCATTAAACTCCAGAAACCCGCGGCTCAGTGGCTC
CTTCAACGTTGCGGTTCTGTCAGTTCCAAACGTAAAACGGCTTGTCCCGCGTCATCGGCGGGGGTCATAA
CGTGACTCCCTTAATTCTCCGCTCATGATCGATAATTCGAGCTCTCCCATATGGTCGATCTAGTAACATA
GATGACACCGCGCGCGATAATTTATCCTAGTTTGCGCGCTATATTTTGTTTTCTATCGCGTATTAAATGT
ATAATTGCGGGACTCTAATCATAAAAACCCATCTCATAAATAACGTCATGCATTACATGTTAATTATTAC
ATGCTTAACGTAATTCAACAGAAATTATATGATAATCATCGCAAGACCGGCAACAGGATTCAATCTTAAG
AAACTTTATTGCCAAATGTTTGAACGATCCGCCCACCCTTACTTGTACAGCTCGTCCATGCCGAGAGTGA
TCCCGGCGGCGGTCACGAACTCCAGCAGGACCATGTGATCGCGCTTCTCGTTGGGGTCTTTGCTCAGCTT
GGACTGGTAGCTCAGGTAGTGGTTGTCGGGCAGCAGCACGGGGCCGTCGCCGATGGGGGTGTTCTGCTGG
TAGTGGTCGGCGAGCTGCACGCTGCCGTCCTCGATGTTGTGGCGGATCTTGAAGTTCACCTTGATGCCGT
TCTTCTGCTTGTCGGCCATGATATAGACGTTGTGGCTGTTGTAGTTGTACTCCAGCTTGTGCCCCAGGAT
GTTGCCGTCCTCCTTGAAGTCGATGCCCTTCAGCTCGATGCGGTTCACCAGGGTGTCGCCCTCGAACTTC
ACCTCGGCGCGGGTCTTGTAGTTGCCGTCGTCCTTGAAGAAGATGGTGCGCTCCTGGACGTAGCCTTCGG
GCATGGCGGACTTGAAGAAGTCGTGCTGCTTCATGTGGTCGGGGTAGCGGGCGAAGCACATCAGGCCGTA
GCCGAAGGTGGTCACGAGGGTGGGCCAGGGCACGGGCAGCTTGCCGGTGGTGCAGATGAACTTCAGGGTC
AGCTTGCCGTAGGTGGCATCGCCCTCGCCCTCGCCGGACACGCTGAACTTGTGGCCGTTTACGTCGCCGT
CCAGCTCGACCAGGATGGGCACCACCCCGGTGAACAGCTCCTCGCCCTTGCTCACCATTCTTTAAAAAAA
TAAAAAGAACAGAACAAAAAAATTGAAACTTTAGAGATTTTGATTCGATTTTGGAGACAGAGACGAAGAA
ATTTTTGGTTATGGATTAGAGATAGCCTTATCTTTTTATAATCCACGTGGCATTTCCTAAGTGGCATATC
AAATCTCAAAGATGACAACCCAATTCGCCACGTGGCAGAACAAGATCTATCAAATGAGTGAAGAAGATTC
TCCACTATACAAATTACATCAATCCACTCACTTACTTTGGCAACAAACAAACAACAACAAAGAGAGAAAT
TAACATGGCGTCTTTTGCAACCATCGCCGCCGTACAACCTTCTGCCGCCGTGAAAGGACTTGGAGGTAGC
TCTCTTGCCGGAGCTAAGCTCTTCATCAAACCTTCTCGCCAAAGCTTCAAAACCAAATCCACCAGGTAAA
GTTTAAAGCTTTGAAATTTGGAATCTTGGATTGACATTGATGAGGATTGGTATTAAAGAAAGGATGTTAC
TTTTGATTGTTTGTGTAGAGCTGGTGCTGTGGTGGCTAAGTATGGAGACAAAAGTGTATACTTTGATTTA
GAAGATTTGGGTAACACAACAGGACAATGGGATGTGTATGGATCTGATGCTCCTTCTCCTTATAACCCAC
TTCAGGTTTTTGTACACTCTTAAATCTTTAGATCTATATGCTTCTTCAAATTCTAAGACTTTGTGATTAT
GTTGCTTGCAGAGCAAGTTCTTTGAGACATTTGCTGCTCCTTTCACAAAGAGAGGTTTGCTTCTCAAATT
TTTGATTCTTGGAGGAGGCTCTTTGCTTACATATGTTAGTGCGAACTCTACCGGCGATGTTCTTCCGATT
AAGAGAGGTCCTCAAGAGCCACCTAAGCTCGGTCCTCGCGGCAAGCTTTAAATTAGCTTTCTAAAATCTT
TCAAAAAGTCAGAAACTTTCTCCCCAATTCTATGAACCCTATTTATGTATATTGTACTGTGTTGTGTTAA
TTGCTTTG
Features (pLannotate 1.2.2; 25 found; start..end, strand, type, name):
      1..345     +  promoter       CaMV 35S promoter: strong constitutive promoter from cauliflower mosaic virus
    298..344     +  promoter       minimal CaMV 35S promoter: minimal 35S promoter from cauliflower mosaic virus
    377..402     +  misc_feature   TMV Ω (fragment): translational enhancer from the tobacco mosaic virus 5'-leader sequence (Gallie et al., 1988)
    453..1163    +  CDS            mApple: photostable monomeric derivative of DsRed (Shaner et al., 2008) mammalian codon-optimized
   1169..1189    -  protein_bind   attB2: mutant version of attB; core recombination site for the Gateway® BP reaction BP Clonase™
   1261..1420    +  polyA_signal   CaMV poly(A) signal (fragment): cauliflower mosaic virus polyadenylation signal
   1510..1534    +  misc_feature   RB T-DNA repeat: right border repeat from nopaline C58 T-DNA
   1904..2305    +  CDS            Y4CG_SINFN (fragment): Protein inferred from homology: Swiss-Prot protein existence level 3. From Sinorhizobium fredii (strain NBRC 101917 / NGR234).
   2865..3494    +  CDS            pVS1 StaA: stability protein from the Pseudomonas plasmid pVS1 (Heeb et al., 2000)
   3923..4996    +  CDS            pVS1 RepA: replication protein from the Pseudomonas plasmid pVS1 (Heeb et al., 2000)
   5062..5256    +  rep_origin     pVS1 oriV: origin of replication for the Pseudomonas plasmid pVS1 (Heeb et al., 2000)
   5459..5498    +  CDS            rop (fragment): Rop protein, which maintains plasmids at low copy number; rop
   5600..5740    +  misc_feature   bom: basis of mobility region from pBR322
   5926..6514    -  rep_origin     ori: high-copy-number ColE1/pMB1/pBR322/pUC origin of replication
   6760..7547    -  CDS            SmR (fragment): aminoglycoside adenylyltransferase (Murphy, 1985); aadA; confers resistance to spectinomycin and streptomycin
   7558..7614    -  CDS            GmR (fragment): gentamycin acetyltransferase; aacC1; confers resistance to gentamycin
   7790..7813    -  promoter       Pc promoter (fragment): intI1 (promoter lies within the coding sequence); class 1 integron promoter
   8072..8096    +  misc_feature   LB T-DNA repeat: left border repeat from nopaline C58 T-DNA
   8189..8441    -  terminator     NOS terminator: nopaline synthase terminator and poly(A) signal
   8466..9030    -  CDS            NrsR (fragment): nourseothricin acetyltransferase; Streptomyces noursei nat1; confers resistance to nourseothricin
   9078..9257    -  promoter       NOS promoter: nopaline synthase promoter
   9367..9619    -  terminator     NOS terminator: nopaline synthase terminator and poly(A) signal
   9632..10348   -  CDS            mCitrine: mCitrine is a basic (constitutively fluorescent) yellow fluorescent protein published in 2001, derived from Aequorea victoria.
  10645..10995   +  CDS            PSAH (fragment): PSAH_SPIOL - Experimental evidence at protein level: Swiss-Prot protein existence level 1. Possible role could be the docking of the LHC I antenna complex to the core complex. From Spinacia oleracea (Spinach).
  11066..11248   +  CDS            PSAH (fragment): PSAH_SPIOL - Experimental evidence at protein level: Swiss-Prot protein existence level 1. Possible role could be the docking of the LHC I antenna complex to the core complex. From Spinacia oleracea (Spinach).
