>Addgene plasmid #140413 | GS1.1/CURT1C | addgene full sequence | sequence record 297675 | Addgene NGS Result
TGAGACTTTTCAACAAAGGGTAATATCGGGAAACCTCCTCGGATTCCATTGCCCAGCTATCTGTCACTTC
ATCAAAAGGACAGTAGAAAAGGAAGGTGGCACCTACAAATGCCATCATTGCGATAAAGGAAAGGCTATCG
TTCAAGATGCCCCTGCCGACAGTGGTCCCAAAGATGGACCCCCACCCACGAGGAGCATCGTGGAAAAAGA
AGACGTTCCAACCACGTCTTCAAAGCAAGTGGATTGATGTGATATCTCCACTGACGTAAGGGATGACGCA
CAATCCCACTATCCTTCGCAAGACCCTTCCTCTATATAAGGAAGTTCATTTCATTTGGAGAGGACTCCGG
TATTTTTACAACAATTACCACAACAAAACAAACAACAAACAACATTACAATTTACTATTCTAGTCGACCT
GCAGGCGGCCGCACTAGTGATATCACAAGTTTATGGTGAGCAAGGGCGAGGAGAATAACATGGCCATCAT
CAAGGAGTTCATGCGCTTCAAGGTGCACATGGAGGGCTCCGTGAACGGCCACGAGTTCGAGATCGAGGGC
GAGGGCGAGGGCCGCCCCTACGAGGCCTTTCAGACCGCTAAGCTGAAGGTGACCAAGGGTGGCCCCCTGC
CCTTCGCCTGGGACATCCTGTCCCCTCAGTTCATGTACGGCTCCAAGGTCTACATTAAGCACCCAGCCGA
CATCCCCGACTACTTCAAGCTGTCCTTCCCCGAGGGCTTCAGGTGGGAGCGCGTGATGAACTTCGAGGAC
GGCGGCATTATTCACGTTAACCAGGACTCCTCCCTGCAGGACGGCGTGTTCATCTACAAGGTGAAGCTGC
GCGGCACCAACTTCCCCTCCGACGGCCCCGTAATGCAGAAGAAGACCATGGGCTGGGAGGCCTCCGAGGA
GCGGATGTACCCCGAGGACGGCGCCCTGAAGAGCGAGATCAAGAAGAGGCTGAAGCTGAAGGACGGCGGC
CACTACGCCGCCGAGGTCAAGACCACCTACAAGGCCAAGAAGCCCGTGCAGCTGCCCGGCGCCTACATCG
TCGACATCAAGTTGGACATCGTGTCCCACAACGAGGACTACACCATCGTGGAACAGTACGAACGCGCCGA
GGGCCGCCACTCCACCGGCGGCATGGACGAGCTGTACAAGTAATCGTTCAGCTTTCTTGTACAAAGTGGT
GATATCCCGCGGCCATGCTAGAGTCCGCAAAAATCACCAGTCTCTCTCTACAAATCTATCTCTCTCTATT
TTTCTCCAGAATAATGTGTGAGTAGTTCCCAGATAAGGGAATTAGGGTTCTTATAGGGTTTCGCTCATGT
GTTGAGCATATAAGAAACCCTTAGTATGTATTTGTATTTGTAAAATACTTCTATCAATAAAATTTCTAAT
TCCTAAAACCAAAATCCAGTGACCTGCAGGCATGCGACGTCGGGCCCAAGCTTAGCTTGAGCTTGGATCA
GATTGTCGTTTCCCGCCTTCAGTTTAAACTATCAGTGTTTGACAGGATATATTGGCGGGTAAACCTAAGA
GAAAAGAGCGTTTATTAGAATAATCGGATATTTAAAAGGGCGTGAAAAGGTTTATCCGTTCGTCCATTTG
TATGTGCATGCCAACCACAGGGTTCCCCTCGGGATCAAAGTACTTTAAAGTACTTTAAAGTACTTTAAAG
TACTTTGATCCAACCCCTCCGCTGCTATAGTGCAGTCGGCTTCTGACGTTCAGTGCAGCCGTCTTCTGAA
AACGACATGTCGCACAAGTCCTAAGTTACGCGACAGGCTGCCGCCCTGCCCTTTTCCTGGCGTTTTCTTG
TCGCGTGTTTTAGTCGCATAAAGTAGAATACTTGCGACTAGAACCGGAGACATTACGCCATGAACAAGAG
CGCCGCCGCTGGCCTGCTGGGCTATGCCCGCGTCAGCACCGACGACCAGGACTTGACCAACCAACGGGCC
GAACTGCACGCGGCCGGCTGCACCAAGCTGTTTTCCGAGAAGATCACCGGCACCAGGCGCGACCGCCCGG
AGCTGGCCAGGATGCTTGACCACCTACGCCCTGGCGACGTTGTGACAGTGACCAGGCTAGACCGCCTGGC
CCGCAGCACCCGCGACCTACTGGACATTGCCGAGCGCATCCAGGAGGCCGGCGCGGGCCTGCGTAGCCTG
GCAGAGCCGTGGGCCGACACCACCACGCCGGCCGGCCGCATGGTGTTGACCGTGTTCGCCGGCATTGCCG
AGTTCGAGCGTTCCCTAATCATCGACCGCACCCGGAGCGGGCGCGAGGCCGCCAAGGCCCGAGGCGTGAA
GTTTGGCCCCCGCCCTACCCTCACCCCGGCACAGATCGCGCACGCCCGCGAGCTGATCGACCAGGAAGGC
CGCACCGTGAAAGAGGCGGCTGCACTGCTTGGCGTGCATCGCTCGACCCTGTACCGCGCACTTGAGCGCA
GCGAGGAAGTGACGCCCACCGAGGCCAGGCGGCGCGGTGCCTTCCGTGAGGACGCATTGACCGAGGCCGA
CGCCCTGGCGGCCGCCGAGAATGAACGCCAAGAGGAACAAGCATGAAACCGCACCAGGACGGCCAGGACG
AACCGTTTTTCATTACCGAAGAGATCGAGGCGGAGATGATCGCGGCCGGGTACGTGTTCGAGCCGCCCGC
GCACGTCTCAACCGTGCGGCTGCATGAAATCCTGGCCGGTTTGTCTGATGCCAAGCTGGCGGCCTGGCCG
GCCAGCTTGGCCGCTGAAGAAACCGAGCGCCGCCGTCTAAAAAGGTGATGTGTATTTGAGTAAAACAGCT
TGCGTCATGCGGTCGCTGCGTATATGATGCGATGAGTAAATAAACAAATACGCAAGGGGAACGCATGAAG
GTTATCGCTGTACTTAACCAGAAAGGCGGGTCAGGCAAGACGACCATCGCAACCCATCTAGCCCGCGCCC
TGCAACTCGCCGGGGCCGATGTTCTGTTAGTCGATTCCGATCCCCAGGGCAGTGCCCGCGATTGGGCGGC
CGTGCGGGAAGATCAACCGCTAACCGTTGTCGGCATCGACCGCCCGACGATTGACCGCGACGTGAAGGCC
ATCGGCCGGCGCGACTTCGTAGTGATCGACGGAGCGCCCCAGGCGGCGGACTTGGCTGTGTCCGCGATCA
AGGCAGCCGACTTCGTGCTGATTCCGGTGCAGCCAAGCCCTTACGACATATGGGCCACCGCCGACCTGGT
GGAGCTGGTTAAGCAGCGCATTGAGGTCACGGATGGAAGGCTACAAGCGGCCTTTGTCGTGTCGCGGGCG
ATCAAAGGCACGCGCATCGGCGGTGAGGTTGCCGAGGCGCTGGCCGGGTACGAGCTGCCCATTCTTGAGT
CCCGTATCACGCAGCGCGTGAGCTACCCAGGCACTGCCGCCGCCGGCACAACCGTTCTTGAATCAGAACC
CGAGGGCGACGCTGCCCGCGAGGTCCAGGCGCTGGCCGCTGAAATTAAATCAAAACTCATTTGAGTTAAT
GAGGTAAAGAGAAAATGAGCAAAAGCACAAACACGCTAAGTGCCGGCCGTCCGAGCGCACGCAGCAGCAA
GGCTGCAACGTTGGCCAGCCTGGCAGACACGCCAGCCATGAAGCGGGTCAACTTTCAGTTGCCGGCGGAG
GATCACACCAAGCTGAAGATGTACGCGGTACGCCAAGGCAAGACCATTACCGAGCTGCTATCTGAATACA
TCGCGCAGCTACCAGAGTAAATGAGCAAATGAATAAATGAGTAGATGAATTTTAGCGGCTAAAGGAGGCG
GCATGGAAAATCAAGAACAACCAGGCACCGACGCCGTGGAATGCCCCATGTGTGGAGGAACGGGCGGTTG
GCCAGGCGTAAGCGGCTGGGTTGTCTGCCGGCCCTGCAATGGCACTGGAACCCCCAAGCCCGAGGAATCG
GCGTGAGCGGTCGCAAACCATCCGGCCCGGTACAAATCGGCGCGGCGCTGGGTGATGACCTGGTGGAGAA
GTTGAAGGCCGCGCAGGCCGCCCAGCGGCAACGCATCGAGGCAGAAGCACGCCCCGGTGAATCGTGGCAA
GCGGCCGCTGATCGAATCCGCAAAGAATCCCGGCAACCGCCGGCAGCCGGTGCGCCGTCGATTAGGAAGC
CGCCCAAGGGCGACGAGCAACCAGATTTTTTCGTTCCGATGCTCTATGACGTGGGCACCCGCGATAGTCG
CAGCATCATGGACGTGGCCGTTTTCCGTCTGTCGAAGCGTGACCGACGAGCTGGCGAGGTGATCCGCTAC
GAGCTTCCAGACGGGCACGTAGAGGTTTCCGCAGGGCCGGCCGGCATGGCCAGTGTGTGGGATTACGACC
TGGTACTGATGGCGGTTTCCCATCTAACCGAATCCATGAACCGATACCGGGAAGGGAAGGGAGACAAGCC
CGGCCGCGTGTTCCGTCCACACGTTGCGGACGTACTCAAGTTCTGCCGGCGAGCCGATGGCGGAAAGCAG
AAAGACGACCTGGTAGAAACCTGCATTCGGTTAAACACCACGCACGTTGCCATGCAGCGTACGAAGAAGG
CCAAGAACGGCCGCCTGGTGACGGTATCCGAGGGTGAAGCCTTGATTAGCCGCTACAAGATCGTAAAGAG
CGAAACCGGGCGGCCGGAGTACATCGAGATCGAGCTAGCTGATTGGATGTACCGCGAGATCACAGAAGGC
AAGAACCCGGACGTGCTGACGGTTCACCCCGATTACTTTTTGATCGATCCCGGCATCGGCCGTTTTCTCT
ACCGCCTGGCACGCCGCGCCGCAGGCAAGGCAGAAGCCAGATGGTTGTTCAAGACGATCTACGAACGCAG
TGGCAGCGCCGGAGAGTTCAAGAAGTTCTGTTTCACCGTGCGCAAGCTGATCGGGTCAAATGACCTGCCG
GAGTACGATTTGAAGGAGGAGGCGGGGCAGGCTGGCCCGATCCTAGTCATGCGCTACCGCAACCTGATCG
AGGGCGAAGCATCCGCCGGTTCCTAATGTACGGAGCAGATGCTAGGGCAAATTGCCCTAGCAGGGGAAAA
AGGTCGAAAAGGTCTCTTTCCTGTGGATAGCACGTACATTGGGAACCCAAAGCCGTACATTGGGAACCGG
AACCCGTACATTGGGAACCCAAAGCCGTACATTGGGAACCGGTCACACATGTAAGTGACTGATATAAAAG
AGAAAAAAGGCGATTTTTCCGCCTAAAACTCTTTAAAACTTATTAAAACTCTTAAAACCCGCCTGGCCTG
TGCATAACTGTCTGGCCAGCGCACAGCCGAAGAGCTGCAAAAAGCGCCTACCCTTCGGTCGCTGCGCTCC
CTACGCCCCGCCGCTTCGCGTCGGCCTATCGCGGCCGCTGGCCGCTCAAAAATGGCTGGCCTACGGCCAG
GCAATCTACCAGGGCGCGGACAAGCCGCGCCGTCGCCACTCGACCGCCGGCGCCCACATCAAGGCACCCT
GCCTCGCGCGTTTCGGTGATGACGGTGAAAACCTCTGACACATGCAGCTCCCGGAGACGGTCACAGCTTG
TCTGTAAGCGGATGCCGGGAGCAGACAAGCCCGTCAGGGCGCGTCAGCGGGTGTTGGCGGGTGTCGGGGC
GCAGCCATGACCCAGTCACGTAGCGATAGCGGAGTGTATACTGGCTTAACTATGCGGCATCAGAGCAGAT
TGTACTGAGAGTGCACCATATGCGGTGTGAAATACCGCACAGATGCGTAAGGAGAAAATACCGCATCAGG
CGCTCTTCCGCTTCCTCGCTCACTGACTCGCTGCGCTCGGTCGTTCGGCTGCGGCGAGCGGTATCAGCTC
ACTCAAAGGCGGTAATACGGTTATCCACAGAATCAGGGGATAACGCAGGAAAGAACATGTGAGCAAAAGG
CCAGCAAAAGGCCAGGAACCGTAAAAAGGCCGCGTTGCTGGCGTTTTTCCATAGGCTCCGCCCCCCTGAC
GAGCATCACAAAAATCGACGCTCAAGTCAGAGGTGGCGAAACCCGACAGGACTATAAAGATACCAGGCGT
TTCCCCCTGGAAGCTCCCTCGTGCGCTCTCCTGTTCCGACCCTGCCGCTTACCGGATACCTGTCCGCCTT
TCTCCCTTCGGGAAGCGTGGCGCTTTCTCATAGCTCACGCTGTAGGTATCTCAGTTCGGTGTAGGTCGTT
CGCTCCAAGCTGGGCTGTGTGCACGAACCCCCCGTTCAGCCCGACCGCTGCGCCTTATCCGGTAACTATC
GTCTTGAGTCCAACCCGGTAAGACACGACTTATCGCCACTGGCAGCAGCCACTGGTAACAGGATTAGCAG
AGCGAGGTATGTAGGCGGTGCTACAGAGTTCTTGAAGTGGTGGCCTAACTACGGCTACACTAGAAGGACA
GTATTTGGTATCTGCGCTCTGCTGAAGCCAGTTACCTTCGGAAAAAGAGTTGGTAGCTCTTGATCCGGCA
AACAAACCACCGCTGGTAGCGGTGGTTTTTTTGTTTGCAAGCAGCAGATTACGCGCAGAAAAAAAGGATC
TCAAGAAGATCCTTTGATCTTTTCTACGGGGTCTGACGCTCAGTGGAACGAAAACTCACGTTTAGGGATT
TTGGTCATGCATGATATATCTCCCAATTTGTGTAGGGCTTATTATGCACGCTTAAAAATAATAAAAGCAG
ACTTGACCTGATAGTTTGGCTGTGAGCAATTATGTGCTTAGTGCATCTAACGCTTGAGTTAAGCCGCGCC
GCGAAGCGGCGTCGGCTTGAACGAATTTCTAGCTAGACATTATTTGCCGACTACCTTGGTGATCTCGCCT
TTCACGTAGTGGACAAATTCTTCCAACTGATCTGCGCGCGAGGCCAAGCGATCTTCTTCTTGTCCAAGAT
AAGCCTGTCTAGCTTCAAGTATGACGGGCTGATACTGGGCCGGCAGGCGCTCCATTGCCCAGTCGGCAGC
GACATCCTTCGGCGCGATTTTGCCGGTTACTGCGCTGTACCAAATGCGGGACAACGTAAGCACTACATTT
CGCTCATCGCCAGCCCAGTCGGGCGGCGAGTTCCATAGCGTTAAGGTTTCATTTAGCGCCTCAAATAGAT
CCTGTTCAGGAACCGGATCAAAGAGTTCCTCCGCCGCTGGACCTACCAAGGCAACGCTATGTTCTCTTGC
TTTTGTCAGCAAGATAGCCAGATCAATGTCGATCGTGGCTGGCTCGAAGATACCTGCAAGAATGTCATTG
CGCTGCCATTCTCCAAATTGCAGTTCGCGCTTAGCTGGATAACGCCACGGAATGATGTCGTCGTGCACAA
CAATGGTGACTTCTACAGCGCGGAGAATCTCGCTCTCTCCAGGGGAAGCCGAAGTTTCCAAAAGGTCGTT
GATCAAAGCTCGCCGCGTTGTTTCATCAAGCCTTACGGTCACCGTAACCAGCAAATCAATATCACTGTGT
GGCTTCAGGCCGCCATCCACTGCGGAGCCGTACAAATGTACGGCCAGCAACGTCGGTTCGAGATGGCGCT
CGATGACGCCAACTACCTCTGATAGTTGAGTCGATACTTCGGCGATCACCGCTTCCCCCATGATGTTTAA
CTTTGTTTTAGGGCGACTGCCCTGCTGCGTAACATCGTTGCTGCTCCATAACATCAAACATCGACCCACG
GCGTAACGCGCTTGCTGCTTGGATGCCCGAGGCATAGACTGTACCCCAAAAAAACAGTCATAACAAGCCA
TGAAAACCGCCACTGCGCCGTTACCAACGCTGCGTTCGGTCAAGGTTCTGGACCAGTTGCGTGAGCGCAT
ACGCTACTTGCATTACAGCTTACGAACCGAACAGGCTTATGTCCACTGGGTTCGTGCCCGAATTGATCAC
AGGCAGCAACGCTCTGTCATCGTTACAATCAACATGCTACCCTCCGCGAGATCATCCGTGTTTCAAACCC
GGCAGCTTAGTTGCCGTTCTTCCGAATAGCATCGGTAACATGAGCAAAGTCTGCCGCCTTACAACGGCTC
TCCCGCTGACGCCGTCCCGGACTGATGGGCTGCCTGTATCGAGTGGTGATTTTGTGCCGAGCTGCCGGTC
GGGGAGCTGTTGGCTGGCTGGTGGCAGGATATATTGTGGTGTAAACAAATTGACGCTTAGACAACTTAAT
AACACATTGCGGACGTTTTTAATGTACTGAATTAACGCCGAATTGAATTATCAGCTTGCATGCCGGTCGA
TCTAGTAACATAGATGACACCGCGCGCGATAATTTATCCTAGTTTGCGCGCTATATTTTGTTTTCTATCG
CGTATTAAATGTATAATTGCGGGACTCTAATCATAAAAACCCATCTCATAAATAACGTCATGCATTACAT
GTTAATTATTACATGCTTAACGTAATTCAACAGAAATTATATGATAATCATCGCAAGACCGGCAACAGGA
TTCAATCTTAAGAAACTTTATTGCCAAATGTTTGAACGATCTGCTTGACTCTAGGGGTCATCATTAGGGG
CAGGGCATGCTCATGTAGAGCGCCTGCTCGCCGTCCGAGGCGGTGCCGTCGTACAGGGCGGTGTCCAGGC
CGCAGAGGGTGAACCCCATCCGCCGGTACGCGTGGATCGCCGGTGCGTTGACGTTGGTGACCTCCAGCCA
GAGGTGCCCGGCACCCCGCTCGCGGGCGAACTCCGTCGCGAGCCCCATCAACGCGCGCCCGACCCCGTGC
CCCCGGTGCTCCGGGGCGACCTCGATGTCCTCGACGGTCAGCCGGCGGTTCCAGCCGGAGTACGAGACGA
CCACGAAGCCCGCCAGGTCGCCGTCGTCCCCGTACGCGACGAACGTCCGAGAGTCCGGGTCGCCGTCCTC
CCCGTCGTCCGATTCGTCGTCCGATTCGTCGTCGGGGAACACCTTGGTCAGGGGCGGGTCCACCGGCACC
TCCCGCAGGGTGAAGCCGTCCCCGGTGGCGGTGACGCGGAAGACGGTGTCGGTGGTGAAGGACCCATCCA
GTGCCTCGATGGCCTCGGCGTCCCCCGGGACACTGGTGCGGTACCGGTAAGCCGTGTCGTCAAGAGTGGT
ACCCATGGTAGATCCCCTCGATCGAGTTGAGAGTGAATATGAGACTCTAATTGGATACCGAGGGGAATTT
ATGGAACGTCAGTGGAGCATTTTTGACAAGAAATATTTGCTAGCTGATAGTGACCTTAGGCGACTTTTGA
ACGCGCAATAATGGTTTCTGACGTATGTGCTTAGCTCATTAAACTCCAGAAACCCGCGGCTCAGTGGCTC
CTTCAACGTTGCGGTTCTGTCAGTTCCAAACGTAAAACGGCTTGTCCCGCGTCATCGGCGGGGGTCATAA
CGTGACTCCCTTAATTCTCCGCTCATGATTGATAATTCGAGCTCTCCCATATGGTCGATCTAGTAACATA
GATGACACCGCGCGCGATAATTTATCCTAGTTTGCGCGCTATATTTTGTTTTCTATCGCGTATTAAATGT
ATAATTGCGGGACTCTAATCATAAAAACCCATCTCATAAATAACGTCATGCATTACATGTTAATTATTAC
ATGCTTAACGTAATTCAACAGAAATTATATGATAATCATCGCAAGACCGGCAACAGGATTCAATCTTAAG
AAACTTTATTGCCAAATGTTTGAACGATCTGCCAACTTTGTACAAGAAAGCTGGGTCGGCGCGCCCACCC
TTACTTGTACAGCTCGTCCATGCCGAGAGTGATCCCGGCGGCGGTCACGAACTCCAGCAGGACCATGTGA
TCGCGCTTCTCGTTGGGGTCTTTGCTCAGCTTGGACTGGTAGCTCAGGTAGTGGTTGTCGGGCAGCAGCA
CGGGGCCGTCGCCGATGGGGGTGTTCTGCTGGTAGTGGTCGGCGAGCTGCACGCTGCCGTCCTCGATGTT
GTGGCGGATCTTGAAGTTCACCTTGATGCCGTTCTTCTGCTTGTCGGCCATGATATAGACGTTGTGGCTG
TTGTAGTTGTACTCCAGCTTGTGCCCCAGGATGTTGCCGTCCTCCTTGAAGTCGATGCCCTTCAGCTCGA
TGCGGTTCACCAGGGTGTCGCCCTCGAACTTCACCTCGGCGCGGGTCTTGTAGTTGCCGTCGTCCTTGAA
GAAGATGGTGCGCTCCTGGACGTAGCCTTCGGGCATGGCGGACTTGAAGAAGTCGTGCTGCTTCATGTGG
TCGGGGTAGCGGGCGAAGCACATCAGGCCGTAGCCGAAGGTGGTCACGAGGGTGGGCCAGGGCACGGGCA
GCTTGCCGGTGGTGCAGATGAACTTCAGGGTCAGCTTGCCGTAGGTGGCATCGCCCTCGCCCTCGCCGGA
CACGCTGAACTTGTGGCCGTTTACGTCGCCGTCCAGCTCGACCAGGATGGGCACCACCCCGGTGAACAGC
TCCTCGCCCTTGCTCACCATTCTTTAAAAAAATAAAAAGAACAGAACAAAAAAATTGAAACTTTAGAGAT
TTTGATTCGATTTTGGAGACAGAGACGAAGAAATTTTTGGTTATGGATTAGAGATAGCCTTATCTTTTTA
TAATCCACGTGGCATTTCCTAAGTGGCATATCAAATCTCAAAGATGACAACCCAATTCGCCACGTGGCAG
AACAAGATCTATCAAATGAGTGAAGAAGATTCTCCACTATACAAATTACATCAATCCACTCACTTACTTT
GGCAACAAACAAACAACAACAAAGAGAGAAATTAACATGGCGTCTTTTGCAACCATCGCCGCCGTACAAC
CTTCTGCCGCCGTGAAAGGACTTGGAGGTAGCTCTCTTGCCGGAGCTAAGCTCTTCATCAAACCTTCTCG
CCAAAGCTTCAAAACCAAATCCACCAGGTAAAGTTTAAAGCTTTGAAATTTGGAATCTTGGATTGACATT
GATGAGGATTGGTATTAAAGAAAGGATGTTACTTTTGATTGTTTGTGTAGAGCTGGTGCTGTGGTGGCTA
AGTATGGAGACAAAAGTGTATACTTTGATTTAGAAGATTTGGGTAACACAACAGGACAATGGGATGTGTA
TGGATCTGATGCTCCTTCTCCTTATAACCCACTTCAGGTTTTTGTACACTCTTAAATCTTTAGATCTATA
TGCTTCTTCAAATTCTAAGACTTTGTGATTATGTTGCTTGCAGAGCAAGTTCTTTGAGACATTTGCTGCT
CCTTTCACAAAGAGAGGTTTGCTTCTCAAATTTTTGATTCTTGGAGGAGGCTCTTTGCTTACATATGTTA
GTGCGAACTCTACCGGCGATGTTCTTCCGATTAAGAGAGGTCCTCAAGAGCCACCTAAGCTCGGTCCTCG
CGGCAAGCTTTAAATTAGCTTTCTAAAATCTTTCAAAAAGTCAGAAACTTTCTCCCCAATTCTATGAACC
CTATTTATGTATATTGTACTGTGTTGTGTTAATTGCTTTGACTAGAGCCAAGCTGATCTCCTTTGCCCCG
GAGATCACCATGGACGACTTTCTCTATCTCTACGATCTAGGAAGAAAGTTCGACGGAGAAGGTGACGATA
CCATGTTCACCACCGATAATGAGAAGATTAGCCTCTTCAATTTCAGAAAGAATGCTGACCCACAGATGGT
TAGAGAGGCCTACGCGGCAGGTCTCATCAAGACGATCTACCCGAGTAATAATCTCCAGGAGATCAAATAC
CTTCCCAAGAAGGTTAAAGATGCAGTCAAAAGATTCAGGACTAACTGCATCAAGAACACAGAGAAAGATA
TATTTCTCAAGATCAGAAGTACTATTCCAGTATGGACGATTCAAGGCTTGCTTCATAAACCAAGGCAAGT
AATAGAGATTGGAGTCTCTAAGAAAGTAGTTCCTACTGAATCAAAGGCCATGGAGTCAAAAATTCAGATC
GAGGATCTAACAGAACTCGCCGTGAAGACTGGCGAACAGTTCATACAGAGTCTTTTACGACTCAATGACA
AGAAGAAAATCTTCGTCAACATGGTGGAGCACGACACTCTCGTCTACTCCAAGAATATCAAAGATACAGT
CTCAGAAGACCAAAGGGCTAT
Features (pLannotate 1.2.2; 27 found; start..end, strand, type, name):
      1..345     +  promoter       CaMV 35S promoter: strong constitutive promoter from cauliflower mosaic virus
    298..344     +  promoter       minimal CaMV 35S promoter: minimal 35S promoter from cauliflower mosaic virus
    377..402     +  misc_feature   TMV Ω (fragment): translational enhancer from the tobacco mosaic virus 5'-leader sequence (Gallie et al., 1988)
    453..1163    +  CDS            mApple: photostable monomeric derivative of DsRed (Shaner et al., 2008) mammalian codon-optimized
   1169..1189    -  protein_bind   attB2: mutant version of attB; core recombination site for the Gateway® BP reaction BP Clonase™
   1261..1420    +  polyA_signal   CaMV poly(A) signal (fragment): cauliflower mosaic virus polyadenylation signal
   1510..1534    +  misc_feature   RB T-DNA repeat: right border repeat from nopaline C58 T-DNA
   1904..2305    +  CDS            Y4CG_SINFN (fragment): Protein inferred from homology: Swiss-Prot protein existence level 3. From Sinorhizobium fredii (strain NBRC 101917 / NGR234).
   2865..3494    +  CDS            pVS1 StaA: stability protein from the Pseudomonas plasmid pVS1 (Heeb et al., 2000)
   3923..4996    +  CDS            pVS1 RepA: replication protein from the Pseudomonas plasmid pVS1 (Heeb et al., 2000)
   5062..5256    +  rep_origin     pVS1 oriV: origin of replication for the Pseudomonas plasmid pVS1 (Heeb et al., 2000)
   5459..5498    +  CDS            rop (fragment): Rop protein, which maintains plasmids at low copy number; rop
   5600..5740    +  misc_feature   bom: basis of mobility region from pBR322
   5926..6514    -  rep_origin     ori: high-copy-number ColE1/pMB1/pBR322/pUC origin of replication
   6760..7547    -  CDS            SmR (fragment): aminoglycoside adenylyltransferase (Murphy, 1985); aadA; confers resistance to spectinomycin and streptomycin
   7558..7614    -  CDS            GmR (fragment): gentamycin acetyltransferase; aacC1; confers resistance to gentamycin
   7790..7813    -  promoter       Pc promoter (fragment): intI1 (promoter lies within the coding sequence); class 1 integron promoter
   8072..8096    +  misc_feature   LB T-DNA repeat: left border repeat from nopaline C58 T-DNA
   8189..8441    -  terminator     NOS terminator: nopaline synthase terminator and poly(A) signal
   8466..9030    -  CDS            NrsR (fragment): nourseothricin acetyltransferase; Streptomyces noursei nat1; confers resistance to nourseothricin
   9078..9257    -  promoter       NOS promoter: nopaline synthase promoter
   9367..9619    -  terminator     NOS terminator: nopaline synthase terminator and poly(A) signal
   9625..9646    +  protein_bind   attB2 (fragment): mutant version of attB; recombination site for the Gateway® BP reaction BP Clonase™
   9664..10380   -  CDS            mCitrine: mCitrine is a basic (constitutively fluorescent) yellow fluorescent protein published in 2001, derived from Aequorea victoria.
  10677..11027   +  CDS            PSAH (fragment): PSAH_SPIOL - Experimental evidence at protein level: Swiss-Prot protein existence level 1. Possible role could be the docking of the LHC I antenna complex to the core complex. From Spinacia oleracea (Spinach).
  11098..11280   +  CDS            PSAH (fragment): PSAH_SPIOL - Experimental evidence at protein level: Swiss-Prot protein existence level 1. Possible role could be the docking of the LHC I antenna complex to the core complex. From Spinacia oleracea (Spinach).
  11390..11989   +  CDS            IBMP_CAMVB (fragment): Experimental evidence at protein level: Swiss-Prot protein existence level 1. Enhances the ribosomal termination-reinitiation event leading to the translation of major open reading frames on the polycistronic viral RNAs. From Cauliflower mosaic virus (strain Bari 1) (CaMV).
