[The description below was written by a language model from this plasmid's Addgene catalogue record and pLannotate feature annotations shown in this document.]
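Description:
GS1.1/CURT1C is a plant binary (T-DNA) expression vector built on the Gateway-derived pB2GW7 backbone, in which the original BASTA (bar) marker has been replaced by a nourseothricin acetyltransferase (nat) gene. The backbone carries a ColE1/pBR322-type origin with a bom site for propagation in E. coli, together with the pVS1 oriV, RepA and StaA functions that support stable replication in Agrobacterium. Bacterial selection is by spectinomycin through the aadA (SmR) gene, and the plasmid is catalogued as low copy. Nopaline-type left and right border repeats delimit the region transferred into plant cells.

Within the T-DNA are three cassettes. The nat gene sits between a NOS promoter and NOS terminator and provides nourseothricin/streptothricin selection of transformants. mApple, a monomeric red fluorescent protein, is driven by the constitutive CaMV 35S promoter with a fragment of the TMV Ω translational enhancer and is followed by a CaMV polyadenylation signal. mCitrine, a yellow fluorescent protein, lies on the opposite strand with a NOS terminator and is recorded as being controlled by the Arabidopsis thaliana CURT1C promoter. This arrangement suggests a dual-colour reporter in which constitutive mApple could serve as a reference for CURT1C promoter-driven mCitrine, although the record does not spell out this use.

The automated annotation does not label the CURT1C promoter. Instead, it marks the region upstream of mCitrine with fragments resembling the photosystem I subunit PsaH, which the catalogue fields do not explain. The two sequence records also differ. The sequenced version is 11,991 nt against 11,348 nt for the depositor's, and it shows an extra attB2 fragment next to mCitrine and additional CaMV-derived sequence upstream of the 35S promoter.
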