Addgene plasmid #140413: GS1.1/CURT1C
Purpose: mApple expression regulated by the CaMV35S promoter, mCitrine expression regulated by the A. thaliana CURT1C promoter. nourseothricin acetyl transferase selectable marker (nat)
Depositing lab: Mathias Pribil. Depositing organization: University of Copenhagen.
Backbone
  Vector backbone: pB2GW7
  Backbone manufacturer: https://gateway.psb.ugent.be
  Backbone size w/o insert (bp): 8179
  Modifications to backbone: BASTA resistance marker (bar) replaced with nourseothricin resistance marker (nat).
  Vector type: Plant Expression, Synthetic Biology
  Selectable markers: Nourseothricin/streptothricin
Growth in bacteria
  Bacterial resistance: Spectinomycin, 50 μg/mL
  Growth temperature: 37°C
  Growth strain: DH5alpha
  Copy number: Low Copy
Gene/Insert 1
  Gene/Insert name: mApple
  Species: Synthetic
  Insert size (bp): 711
  Promoter: Cauliflower mosaic virus 35S
  Cloning method: Gibson Cloning
  Sequencing primers: 5′ CTCGGATTCCATTGCCCAGCTAT; 3′ ATATGCTCAACACATGAGCGA
Gene/Insert 2
  Gene/Insert name: mCitrine
  Species: Synthetic
  Insert size (bp): 720
  Promoter: A. thaliana CURT1C
  Cloning method: Gibson Cloning
  Sequencing primers: 5′ CTGGTCGAGCTGGACGGCGACG; 3′ CACGAACTCCAGCAGGACCATG
Resource information
  A portion of this plasmid was derived from a plasmid made by: mApple was amplified from mApple-pBAD, a gift from Michael Davidson & Nathan Shaner & Roger Tsien (Addgene plasmid # 54536 ; http://n2t.net/addgene:54536 ; RRID:Addgene_54536). The mCitrine coding sequence was originally obtained from the pET mCitrine LIC cloning vector (a gift from Scott Gradia (Addgene plasmid # 29771)).
Terms and licenses: Academic/Nonprofit Terms; Industry Terms: Not Available to Industry
How to cite: GS1.1/CURT1C was a gift from Mathias Pribil (Addgene plasmid # 140413 ; http://n2t.net/addgene:140413 ; RRID:Addgene_140413)
